Addgene plasmid #68891: pMM704
Purpose: IPTG-inducible CRISPRi vector targeting BT1854, pNBU2 backbone, AmpR
Depositing lab: Timothy Lu & Christopher Voigt. Depositing organization: Massachusetts Institute of Technology. Publication: Programming a Human Commensal Bacterium, Bacteroides thetaiotaomicron, to Sense and Respond to Stimuli in the Murine Gut Microbiota. Mimee M, Tucker AC, Voigt CA, Lu TK. Cell Syst. 2015 Jul 29;1(1):62-71. doi: 10.1016/j.cels.2015.06.001. PubMed 26918244.
Backbone
  Vector backbone: pExchange-tdk
  Total vector size (bp): 10860
  Selectable markers: Erythromycin in Bacteroides
Growth in bacteria
  Bacterial resistance: Ampicillin, 100 μg/mL
  Growth temperature: 37°C
  Growth strain: Pir1
  Copy number: Low Copy
Gene/Insert 1
  Gene/Insert name: dCas9
  Insert size (bp): 4107
Gene/Insert 2
  Gene/Insert name: LacI
  Insert size (bp): 1092
Gene/Insert 3
  Gene/Insert name: sgRNA
  Insert size (bp): 102
Terms and licenses: Academic/Nonprofit Terms; Industry Terms: Not Available to Industry
How to cite: pMM704 was a gift from Timothy Lu & Christopher Voigt (Addgene plasmid # 68891 ; http://n2t.net/addgene:68891 ; RRID:Addgene_68891)
