[The description below was written by a language model from this plasmid's Addgene catalogue record and the feature table of its GenBank file.]
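Description:
pMM704 is a 10.9 kb IPTG-inducible CRISPR interference vector built for the human gut commensal Bacteroides thetaiotaomicron, programmed to repress the gene BT1854. The purpose line describes a pNBU2 backbone, whereas the backbone field lists pExchange-tdk; the record does not resolve this discrepancy. The plasmid replicates in E. coli from the R6K gamma origin, which depends on the pi initiator protein and therefore requires a pir-expressing host such as the Pir1 strain listed, where it is kept at low copy under ampicillin selection (bla). An incP origin of transfer allows conjugative mobilisation from E. coli into Bacteroides, where erythromycin is the stated selection. pNBU2-type vectors generally integrate into the recipient chromosome. However, the region of roughly 3 kb between lacI and AmpR is unannotated in the feature table, so neither an integrase nor the erythromycin resistance gene is explicitly shown.

The payload has three parts. The first is a 4.1 kb coding sequence for dCas9, the Streptococcus pyogenes Cas9 carrying the D10A and H840A mutations, which binds DNA under RNA guidance but does not cut it. Downstream lies an sgRNA of about 100 nt comprising the S. pyogenes guide scaffold and a spacer directed at BT1854. The third part is lacI, encoding the lac repressor. Two lac operators sit just upstream of the dCas9 start across the circular junction, consistent with LacI holding dCas9 expression off until IPTG relieves repression. The promoters themselves are not annotated. On induction, the dCas9–sgRNA complex blocks transcription of the target, giving tunable knockdown of a Bacteroides gene. The associated work concerns engineering this bacterium to sense and respond to stimuli in the mouse gut.
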