LOCUS       Exported 10859 bp ds-DNA circular SYN 12-MAY-2021
DEFINITION  IPTG-inducible CRISPRi vector targeting BT1854, pNBU2 backbone,
            AmpR.
ACCESSION   .
VERSION     .
KEYWORDS    pMM704
SOURCE      synthetic DNA construct
  ORGANISM  synthetic DNA construct
REFERENCE   1 (bases 1 to 10859)
  AUTHORS   Mimee M, Tucker AC, Voigt CA, Lu TK
  TITLE     Programming a Human Commensal Bacterium, Bacteroides
            thetaiotaomicron, to Sense and Respond to Stimuli in the Murine Gut
            Microbiota.
  JOURNAL   Cell Syst. 2015 Jul 29;1(1):62-71. doi: 10.1016/j.cels.2015.06.001.
  PUBMED    26918244
REFERENCE   2 (bases 1 to 10859)
  AUTHORS   .
  TITLE     Direct Submission
  JOURNAL   Exported May 12, 2021 from SnapGene Server 1.1.58
            http://www.snapgene.com
FEATURES             Location/Qualifiers
     source          1..10859
                     /organism="synthetic DNA construct"
                     /mol_type="other DNA"
     CDS             28..4134
                     /codon_start=1
                     /product="catalytically dead mutant of the Cas9
                     endonuclease from the Streptococcus pyogenes Type II
                     CRISPR/Cas system"
                     /label=dCas9
                     /note="RNA-guided DNA-binding protein that lacks
                     endonuclease activity due to the D10A mutation in the RuvC
                     catalytic domain and the H840A mutation in the HNH
                     catalytic domain"
                     /translation="MDKKYSIGLAIGTNSVGWAVITDEYKVPSKKFKVLGNTDRHSIKK
                     NLIGALLFDSGETAEATRLKRTARRRYTRRKNRICYLQEIFSNEMAKVDDSFFHRLEES
                     FLVEEDKKHERHPIFGNIVDEVAYHEKYPTIYHLRKKLVDSTDKADLRLIYLALAHMIK
                     FRGHFLIEGDLNPDNSDVDKLFIQLVQTYNQLFEENPINASGVDAKAILSARLSKSRRL
                     ENLIAQLPGEKKNGLFGNLIALSLGLTPNFKSNFDLAEDAKLQLSKDTYDDDLDNLLAQ
                     IGDQYADLFLAAKNLSDAILLSDILRVNTEITKAPLSASMIKRYDEHHQDLTLLKALVR
                     QQLPEKYKEIFFDQSKNGYAGYIDGGASQEEFYKFIKPILEKMDGTEELLVKLNREDLL
                     RKQRTFDNGSIPHQIHLGELHAILRRQEDFYPFLKDNREKIEKILTFRIPYYVGPLARG
                     NSRFAWMTRKSEETITPWNFEEVVDKGASAQSFIERMTNFDKNLPNEKVLPKHSLLYEY
                     FTVYNELTKVKYVTEGMRKPAFLSGEQKKAIVDLLFKTNRKVTVKQLKEDYFKKIECFD
                     SVEISGVEDRFNASLGTYHDLLKIIKDKDFLDNEENEDILEDIVLTLTLFEDREMIEER
                     LKTYAHLFDDKVMKQLKRRRYTGWGRLSRKLINGIRDKQSGKTILDFLKSDGFANRNFM
                     QLIHDDSLTFKEDIQKAQVSGQGDSLHEHIANLAGSPAIKKGILQTVKVVDELVKVMGR
                     HKPENIVIEMARENQTTQKGQKNSRERMKRIEEGIKELGSQILKEHPVENTQLQNEKLY
                     LYYLQNGRDMYVDQELDINRLSDYDVDAIVPQSFLKDDSIDNKVLTRSDKNRGKSDNVP
                     SEEVVKKMKNYWRQLLNAKLITQRKFDNLTKAERGGLSELDKAGFIKRQLVETRQITKH
                     VAQILDSRMNTKYDENDKLIREVKVITLKSKLVSDFRKDFQFYKVREINNYHHAHDAYL
                     NAVVGTALIKKYPKLESEFVYGDYKVYDVRKMIAKSEQEIGKATAKYFFYSNIMNFFKT
                     EITLANGEIRKRPLIETNGETGEIVWDKGRDFATVRKVLSMPQVNIVKKTEVQTGGFSK
                     ESILPKRNSDKLIARKKDWDPKKYGGFDSPTVAYSVLVVAKVEKGKSKKLKSVKELLGI
                     TIMERSSFEKNPIDFLEAKGYKEVKKDLIIKLPKYSLFELENGRKRMLASAGELQKGNE
                     LALPSKYVNFLYLASHYEKLKGSPEDNEQKQLFVEQHKHYLDEIIEQISEFSKRVILAD
                     ANLDKVLSAYNKHRDKPIREQAENIIHLFTLTNLGAPAAFKYFDTTIDRKRYTSTKEVL
                     DATLIHQSITGLYETRIDLSQLGGD"
     misc_RNA        4294..4369
                     /label=gRNA scaffold
                     /note="guide RNA scaffold for the Streptococcus pyogenes
                     CRISPR/Cas9 system"
     CDS             4815..5897
                     /codon_start=1
                     /gene="lacI"
                     /product="lac repressor"
                     /label=lacI
                     /note="The lac repressor binds to the lac operator to
                     inhibit transcription in E. coli. This inhibition can be
                     relieved by adding lactose or
                     isopropyl-beta-D-thiogalactopyranoside (IPTG)."
                     /translation="MKPVTLYDVAEYAGVSYQTVSRVVNQASHVSAKTREKVEAAMAEL
                     NYIPNRVAQQLAGKQSLLIGVATSSLALHAPSQIVAAIKSRADQLGASVVVSMVERSGV
                     EACKAAVHNLLAQRVSGLIINYPLDDQDAIAVEAACTNVPALFLDVSDQTPINSIIFSH
                     EDGTRLGVEHLVALGHQQIALLAGPLSSVSARLRLAGWHKYLTRNQIQPIAEREGDWSA
                     MSGFQQTMQMLNEGIVPTAMLVANDQMALGAMRAITESGLRVGADISVVGYDDTEDSSC
                     YIPPLTTIKQDFRLLGQTSVDRLLQLSQGQAVKGNQLLPVSLVKRKTTLAPNTQTASPR
                     ALADSLMQLARQVSRLESGQ"
     primer_bind     complement(4834..4853)
                     /label=LacI-R
                     /note="LacI, reverse primer"
     CDS             9060..9920
                     /codon_start=1
                     /gene="bla"
                     /product="beta-lactamase"
                     /label=AmpR
                     /note="confers resistance to ampicillin, carbenicillin, and
                     related antibiotics"
                     /translation="MSIQHFRVALIPFFAAFCLPVFAHPETLVKVKDAEDQLGARVGYI
                     ELDLNSGKILESFRPEERFPMMSTFKVLLCGAVLSRIDAGQEQLGRRIHYSQNDLVEYS
                     PVTEKHLTDGMTVRELCSAAITMSDNTAANLLLTTIGGPKELTAFLHNMGDHVTRLDRW
                     EPELNEAIPNDERDTTMPVAMATTLRKLLTGELLTLASRQQLIDWMEADKVAGPLLRSA
                     LPAGWFIADKSGAGERGSRGIIAALGPDGKPSRIVVIYTTGSQATMDERNRQIAEIGAS
                     LIKHW"
     primer_bind     complement(9278..9297)
                     /label=Amp-R
                     /note="Ampicillin resistance gene, reverse primer"
     oriT            10051..10160
                     /note="incP origin of transfer"
     rep_origin      10331..10719
                     /label=R6K gamma ori
                     /note="gamma replication origin from E. coli plasmid R6K;
                     requires the R6K initiator protein pi for replication"
     protein_bind    10793..10809
                     /label=lac operator
                     /bound_moiety="lac repressor encoded by lacI"
                     /note="The lac repressor binds to the lac operator to
                     inhibit transcription in E. coli. This inhibition can be
                     relieved by adding lactose or
                     isopropyl-beta-D-thiogalactopyranoside (IPTG)."
     protein_bind    10826..10842
                     /label=lac operator
                     /bound_moiety="lac repressor encoded by lacI"
                     /note="The lac repressor binds to the lac operator to
                     inhibit transcription in E. coli. This inhibition can be
                     relieved by adding lactose or
                     isopropyl-beta-D-thiogalactopyranoside (IPTG)."
ORIGIN
        1 cgtcaaacaa atataaataa tataaacatg gataagaaat actcaatagg cttagctatc
       61 ggcacaaata gcgtcggatg ggcggtgatc actgatgaat ataaggttcc gtctaaaaag
      121 ttcaaggttc tgggaaatac agaccgccac agtatcaaaa aaaatcttat aggggctctt
      181 ttatttgaca gtggagagac agcggaagcg actcgtctca aacggacagc tcgtagaagg
      241 tatacacgtc ggaagaatcg tatttgttat ctacaggaga ttttttcaaa tgagatggcg
      301 aaagtagatg atagtttctt tcatcgactt gaagagtctt ttttggtgga agaagacaag
      361 aagcatgaac gtcatcctat ttttggaaat atagtagatg aagttgctta tcatgagaaa
      421 tatccaacta tctatcatct gcgaaaaaaa ttggtagatt ctactgataa agcggatttg
      481 cgcttaatct atttggcctt agcgcatatg attaagtttc gtggtcattt tttgattgag
      541 ggagatttaa atcctgataa tagtgatgtg gacaaactat ttatccagtt ggtacaaacc
      601 tacaatcaat tatttgaaga aaaccctatt aacgcaagtg gagtagatgc taaagcgatt
      661 ctttctgcac gattgagtaa atcaagacga ttagaaaatc tcattgctca gctccccggt
      721 gagaagaaaa atggcttatt tgggaatctc attgctttgt cattgggttt gacccctaat
      781 tttaaatcaa attttgattt ggcagaagat gctaaattac agctttcaaa agatacttac
      841 gatgatgatt tagataattt attggcgcaa attggagatc aatatgctga tttgtttttg
      901 gcagctaaga atttatcaga tgctatttta ctttcagata tcctaagagt aaatactgaa
      961 ataactaagg ctcccctatc agcttcaatg attaaacgct acgatgaaca tcatcaagac
     1021 ttgactcttt taaaagcttt agttcgacaa caacttccag aaaagtataa agaaatcttt
     1081 tttgatcaat caaaaaacgg atatgcaggt tatattgatg ggggagctag ccaagaagaa
     1141 ttttataaat ttatcaaacc aattttagaa aaaatggatg gtactgagga attattggtg
     1201 aaactaaatc gtgaagattt gctgcgcaag caacggacct ttgacaacgg ctctattccc
     1261 catcaaattc acttgggtga gctgcatgct attttgagaa gacaagaaga cttttatcca
     1321 tttttaaaag acaatcgtga gaagattgaa aaaatcttga cttttcgaat tccttattat
     1381 gttggtccat tggcgcgtgg caatagtcgt tttgcatgga tgactcggaa gtctgaagaa
     1441 acaattaccc catggaattt tgaagaagtt gtcgataaag gtgcttcagc tcaatcattt
     1501 attgaacgca tgacaaactt tgataaaaat cttccaaatg aaaaagtact accaaaacat
     1561 agtttgcttt atgagtattt tacggtttat aacgaattga caaaggtcaa atatgttact
     1621 gaaggaatgc gaaaaccagc atttctttca ggtgaacaga agaaagccat tgttgattta
     1681 ctcttcaaaa caaatcgaaa agtaaccgtt aagcaattaa aagaagatta tttcaaaaaa
     1741 atagaatgtt ttgatagtgt tgaaatttca ggagttgaag atagatttaa tgcttcatta
     1801 ggtacctacc atgatttgct aaaaattatt aaagataaag attttttgga taatgaagaa
     1861 aatgaagata tcttagagga tattgtttta acattgacct tatttgaaga tagggagatg
     1921 attgaggaaa gacttaaaac atatgctcac ctctttgatg ataaggtgat gaaacagctt
     1981 aaacgtcgcc gttatactgg ttggggacgt ttgtctcgaa aattgattaa tggtattagg
     2041 gataagcaat ctggcaaaac aatattagat tttttgaaat cagatggttt tgccaatcgc
     2101 aattttatgc agctgatcca tgatgatagt ttgacattta aagaagacat tcaaaaagca
     2161 caagtgtctg gacaaggcga tagtttacat gaacatattg caaatttagc tggtagccct
     2221 gctattaaaa aaggtatttt acagactgta aaagttgttg atgaattggt caaagtaatg
     2281 gggcggcata agccagaaaa tatcgttatt gaaatggcac gtgaaaatca gacaactcaa
     2341 aagggccaga aaaattcgcg agagcgtatg aaacgaatcg aagaaggtat caaagaatta
     2401 ggaagtcaga ttcttaaaga gcatcctgtt gaaaatactc aattgcaaaa tgaaaagctc
     2461 tatctctatt atctccaaaa tggaagagac atgtatgtgg accaagaatt agatattaat
     2521 cgtttaagtg attatgatgt cgatgccatt gttccacaaa gtttccttaa agacgattca
     2581 atagacaata aggtcttaac gcgttctgat aaaaatcgtg gtaaatcgga taacgttcca
     2641 agtgaagaag tagtcaaaaa gatgaaaaac tattggagac aacttctaaa cgccaagtta
     2701 atcactcaac gtaagtttga taatttaacg aaagctgaac gtggaggttt gagtgaactt
     2761 gataaagctg gttttatcaa acgccaattg gttgaaactc gccaaatcac taagcatgtg
     2821 gcacaaattt tggatagtcg catgaatact aaatacgatg aaaatgataa acttattcga
     2881 gaggttaaag tgattacctt aaaatctaaa ttagtttctg acttccgaaa agatttccaa
     2941 ttctataaag tacgtgagat taacaattac catcatgccc atgatgcgta tctaaatgcc
     3001 gtcgttggaa ctgctttgat taagaaatat ccaaaacttg aatcggagtt tgtctatggt
     3061 gattataaag tttatgatgt tcgtaaaatg attgctaagt ctgagcaaga aataggcaaa
     3121 gcaaccgcaa aatatttctt ttactctaat atcatgaact tcttcaaaac agaaattaca
     3181 cttgcaaatg gagagattcg caaacgccct ctaatcgaaa ctaatgggga aactggagaa
     3241 attgtctggg ataaagggcg agattttgcc acagtgcgca aagtattgtc catgccccaa
     3301 gtcaatattg tcaagaaaac agaagtacag acaggcggat tctccaagga gtcaatttta
     3361 ccaaaaagaa attcggacaa gcttattgct cgtaaaaaag actgggatcc aaaaaaatat
     3421 ggtggttttg atagtccaac ggtagcttat tcagtcctag tggttgctaa ggtggaaaaa
     3481 gggaaatcga agaagttaaa atccgttaaa gagttactag ggatcacaat tatggaaaga
     3541 agttcctttg aaaaaaatcc gattgacttt ttagaagcta aaggatataa ggaagttaaa
     3601 aaagacttaa tcattaaact acctaaatat agtctttttg agttagaaaa cggtcgtaaa
     3661 cggatgctgg ctagtgccgg agaattacaa aaaggaaatg agctggctct gccaagcaaa
     3721 tatgtgaatt ttttatattt agctagtcat tatgaaaagt tgaagggtag tccagaagat
     3781 aacgaacaaa aacaattgtt tgtggagcag cataagcatt atttagatga gattattgag
     3841 caaatcagtg aattttctaa gcgtgttatt ttagcagatg ccaatttaga taaagttctt
     3901 agtgcatata acaaacatag agacaaacca atacgtgaac aagcagaaaa tattattcat
     3961 ttatttacgt tgacgaatct tggagctccc gctgctttta aatattttga tacaacaatt
     4021 gatcgtaaac gatatacgtc tacaaaagaa gttttagatg ccactcttat ccatcaatcc
     4081 atcactggtc tttatgaaac acgcattgat ttgagtcagc taggaggtga ctgaattaat
     4141 gcggctgcaa tttttttggg cggggccgcc caaaaaaatc ctagcaccct gcagcagtac
     4201 tgcttgacca taagaacaaa aaaacttccg ataaagtttg gaagataaag ctaaaagttc
     4261 ttatctttgc agtattgaag aacaaaagca gttgttttag agctagaaat agcaagttaa
     4321 aataaggcta gtccgttatc aacttgaaaa agtggcaccg agtcggtgct ttttttctag
     4381 atgatgatta aggatcttgc gtacaatttg acgatcgttt cacgctaaga tgctggctaa
     4441 ttgcctatct tccagtgatg gaacagcatt tgtgcattgg ctgcaacaat cagccttgat
     4501 ctggaagaag caatgaaagc tgctgttaag tctccgaatc aggtattgtt cctgacaggt
     4561 gtattcccat ccggtaaacg cggatacttt gcagttgatc tgactcagga ataaattata
     4621 aattaaggta agaagattgt aggataagct aatgaaatag aaaaaggatg ccgtcacaca
     4681 acttgtcggc attctttttt gttttattag ttgaaaatat agtgaaaaag ttgcctaaat
     4741 atgtatgtta acaaattatt tgtcgtaact ttgcactcca aatctgtttt taacatatgg
     4801 cactagtggt gaatgtgaaa ccagtaacgt tatacgatgt cgcagagtat gccggtgtct
     4861 cttatcagac cgtttcccgc gtggtgaacc aggccagcca cgtttctgcg aaaacgcggg
     4921 aaaaagtgga agcggcgatg gcggagctga attacattcc caaccgcgtg gcacaacaac
     4981 tggcgggcaa acagtcgttg ctgattggcg ttgccacctc cagtctggcc ctgcacgcgc
     5041 cgtcgcaaat tgtcgcggcg attaaatctc gcgccgatca actgggtgcc agcgtggtgg
     5101 tgtcgatggt agaacgaagc ggcgtcgaag cctgtaaagc ggcggtgcac aatcttctcg
     5161 cgcaacgcgt cagtgggctg atcattaact atccgctgga tgaccaggat gccattgctg
     5221 tggaagctgc ctgcactaat gttccggcgt tatttcttga tgtctctgac cagacaccca
     5281 tcaacagtat tattttctcc catgaggacg gtacgcgact gggcgtggag catctggtcg
     5341 cattgggtca ccagcaaatc gcgctgttag cgggcccatt aagttctgtc tcggcgcgtc
     5401 tgcgtctggc tggctggcat aaatatctca ctcgcaatca aattcagccg atagcggaac
     5461 gggaaggcga ctggagtgcc atgtccggtt ttcaacaaac catgcaaatg ctgaatgagg
     5521 gcatcgttcc cactgcgatg ctggttgcca acgatcagat ggcgctgggc gcaatgcgcg
     5581 ccattaccga gtccgggctg cgcgttggtg cggatatctc ggtagtggga tacgacgata
     5641 ccgaggacag ctcatgttat atcccgccgt taaccaccat caaacaggat tttcgcctgc
     5701 tggggcaaac cagcgtggac cgcttgctgc aactctctca gggccaggcg gtgaagggca
     5761 atcagctgtt gcccgtctca ctggtgaaaa gaaaaaccac cctggcgccc aatacgcaaa
     5821 ccgcctctcc ccgcgcgttg gccgattcat taatgcagct ggcacgacag gtttcccgac
     5881 tggaaagcgg gcagtgagct ttcctcggta ccaaattcca gaaaagaggc ctcccgaaag
     5941 gggggccttt tttcgttttg gtcctacttg tgcctgttct atttccgaac cgaccgcttg
     6001 tatgaatcca tcaaaattcg ttttctctat gttggattcc ttgttgctca tattgtgatg
     6061 ataatttcta caaatatagt cattggtaac tatctatgaa actgtttgat acttttatag
     6121 ttgattaaac ttgttcatgg catttgcctt aatatcatcc gctatgtcaa tgtagggttt
     6181 catagctttg tagtcgctgt gtcccgtcca tttcatgacc acctgtgccg ggattccgag
     6241 agccagcgca ttgcagatga atgtccttct tcctgcatgg gtactgagca aagcgtattt
     6301 gggtgtgact tcatcaatac gttcatttcc cttgtagtag gtttcccgta caggctcgtt
     6361 gatttctgcc agttcgccca gctctttcag gtaatcgttc atcttctggt tgctgatgac
     6421 gggcagagcc atgtaattct cgaaatggat gtccttgtat ttgtccagta tggctttgct
     6481 gtatttgttc agttcaatcg tcaggctgtc ggcagtcttg actgtggtta tttcgatgtg
     6541 gtcggacttc acatcgcttc ttttcagatt gcgaacatcc gaataccgca aactcgtaaa
     6601 gcagcagaac aggaaaacat cacgcacacg ttccaggtat tgcttatcct tgggtatctg
     6661 gtagtctttc agcttgttca gttcatccca agtcaggaag attacttttt tcgaggtggt
     6721 tttcagtttc ggtttgaacg tatcgtatgc aatgttctga tgatgtcctt tcttgaagct
     6781 ccagcgcagg aaccatttga ggaatcccat ttgcttgccg atggtgctgt ttctcatatc
     6841 cttggtgtca cgcaggaagt tgacgtattc gttcaatcca aactcgttga aatagttgaa
     6901 cgttgcatcc tccttgaact ctttgaggtg gttcctcact gctgcaaatt tttcataggt
     6961 ggatgccgtc cagttattct ggttaccgca ctcttttaca aactcatcga acacctccca
     7021 aaagctgaca ggggcttctt ccggctgttc ttcgctggtg tctttcattc tcatgttgaa
     7081 agcttccttc aactgttggg tcgttggcat gacctcctgc acctcaaatt ccttgaaaat
     7141 attctggatt tcggcatagt atttcagcaa gtccgtattg atttcggctg cactttgctt
     7201 tagcttgttg gtacatccgc tctttacccg ctgcttatct gcatcccatt tggctacgtc
     7261 aatccggtag cccgttgtaa actcgatgcg ttggctggca aagatgacac gcatacggat
     7321 gggtacgttc tctacgattg gcacaccgtt ctttttccgg ctctccaatg caaaaatgat
     7381 gttgcgcttg atattcataa ttgggtgcgt ttgaaattct acacccaaat atacacccaa
     7441 ttattgagat agcaaaagac atttagaaac atttactttt actctatatt gtaatttaca
     7501 cttgattatc agtcgtttgc agtcttatga tattctgtga aagtataagt tcgagagcct
     7561 gtctctccgc aaaaaacgct gaaaatcagc agattgcaaa acaaacaccc tgttttacac
     7621 ccaagaatgt aaagtcggct gtttttgttt tatttaagat aatacaacca ctacataata
     7681 aaagagtagc gatattaaaa gaatccgatg agaaaagact aatatttatc tatccattca
     7741 gtttgatttt tcaggacttt acatcgtcct gaaagtattt gttggtaccg gtaccgagga
     7801 cgcgtaaaca tttacagttg catgtggcct attgttttta gccgttaaat attttataac
     7861 tattaaatag cgatacaaat tgttcgaaac taatattgtt tatatcatat attctcgcat
     7921 gttttaaagc tttattaaat tgattttttg taaacagttt ttcgtactct ttgttaaccc
     7981 atttcattac aaaagtttca tatttttttc tctctttaaa tgccattttt gctggctttc
     8041 tttttaatac aattaatgtg ctatccactt taggttttgg atggaaataa tacctaggaa
     8101 tttttgctaa tatagaaata tctacctctg ccattaacag caatgctagt gatctgtttg
     8161 tatctaataa cattttagca aaaccatatt ccactattaa ataacttatt gtggctgaac
     8221 tttcaaaaac aatttttcga attatatttg tgcttatgtt gtaaggtatg ctgccaaata
     8281 ttttatatgg attgtggcta ggaaatgtaa atttcagtat atcatcattt actatttgat
     8341 agttaggata atttaagagc ttattacgag ttacctcaca taatttagaa tcaatttcta
     8401 tcgccgttac aaaattacat ctctttacca atccagcagt aaaatgacct ttccctgcac
     8461 ctatttcaaa gatgttatct ttttcatcta aacttatgca attcattatt ttttctatgt
     8521 gatattttga agtaataaaa ttttgactat cttttatatt tactttgttc attataacct
     8581 ctccttaatt tattgcatct cttttcgaat atttatgttt tttgagaaaa gaacgtactc
     8641 atggttcatc ccgatatgcg tatcggtctg tatatcagca actttctatg tgtttcaact
     8701 acaatagtca tctattctca tctttctgag tccaccccct gcaaagcccc tctttacgac
     8761 ataaaaattc ggtcggaaaa ggtatgcaaa agatgtttct ctctttaaga gaaactcttc
     8821 gggatgcaaa aatatgaaaa taactccaat tcaccaaatt atatagcgac ttttttacaa
     8881 aatgctaaaa tttgttgatt tccgtcaagc aattgttgag caaaaatgtc ttttacgata
     8941 aaatgatacc tcaatatcaa ctgtttagca aaacgatatt tctcttaaag agagaaacac
     9001 ctttttgttc accaatcccc gacttttaat cccgcggcca tgattgaaaa aggaagagta
     9061 tgagtattca acatttccgt gtcgccctta ttcccttttt tgcggcattt tgccttcctg
     9121 tttttgctca cccagaaacg ctggtgaaag taaaagatgc tgaagatcag ttgggtgcac
     9181 gagtgggtta catcgaactg gatctcaaca gcggtaagat ccttgagagt tttcgccccg
     9241 aagaacgttt tccaatgatg agcactttta aagttctgct atgtggcgcg gtattatccc
     9301 gtattgacgc cgggcaagag caactcggtc gccgcataca ctattctcag aatgacttgg
     9361 ttgagtactc accagtcaca gaaaagcatc ttacggatgg catgacagta agagaattat
     9421 gcagtgctgc cataaccatg agtgataaca ctgcggccaa cttacttctg acaacgatcg
     9481 gaggaccgaa ggagctaacc gcttttttgc acaacatggg ggatcatgta actcgccttg
     9541 atcgttggga accggagctg aatgaagcca taccaaacga cgagcgtgac accacgatgc
     9601 ctgtagcaat ggcaacaacg ttgcgcaaac tattaactgg cgaactactt actctagctt
     9661 cccggcaaca attaatagac tggatggagg cggataaagt tgcaggacca cttctgcgct
     9721 cggcccttcc ggctggctgg tttattgctg ataaatctgg agccggtgag cgtgggtctc
     9781 gcggtatcat tgcagcactg gggccagatg gtaagccctc ccgtatcgta gttatctaca
     9841 cgacggggag tcaggcaact atggatgaac gaaatagaca gatcgctgag ataggtgcct
     9901 cactgattaa gcattggtaa ctgtcagacc aagtttactc ataacgcgtc aattcgaggg
     9961 ggatcaattc cgtgataggt gggctgccct tcctggttgg cttggtttca tcagccatcc
    10021 gcttgccctc atctgttacg ccggcggtag ccggccagcc tcgcagagca ggattcccgt
    10081 tgagcaccgc caggtgcgaa taagggacag tgaagaagga acacccgctc gcgggtgggc
    10141 ctacttcacc tatcctgccc ggctgacgcc gttggataca ccaaggaaag tctacacgaa
    10201 ccctttggca aaatcctgta tatcgtgcga aaaaggatgg atataccgaa aaaatcgcta
    10261 taatgacccc gaagcagggt tatgcagcgg aaaacggaat tgatccggcc acgatgcgtc
    10321 cggcgtagag gatctgaaga tcagcagttc aacctgttga tagtacgtac taagctctca
    10381 tgtttcacgt actaagctct catgtttaac gtactaagct ctcatgttta acgaactaaa
    10441 ccctcatggc taacgtacta agctctcatg gctaacgtac taagctctca tgtttcacgt
    10501 actaagctct catgtttgaa caataaaatt aatataaatc agcaacttaa atagcctcta
    10561 aggttttaag ttttataaga aaaaaaagaa tatataaggc ttttaaagct tttaaggttt
    10621 aacggttgtg gacaacaagc cagggatgta acgcactgag aagcccttag agcctctcaa
    10681 agcaattttg agtgacacag gaacacttaa cggctgacat gggaattccc ctccaccgcg
    10741 gtggtacaaa gaaaattcga caaactgtta tttttctatc tatttatttg aattgtgagc
    10801 ggataacaat tacctttgtc ggcaattgtg agcggataac aattaaataa agatattct
//
