>Addgene plasmid #68891 | pMM704 | addgene partial sequence | sequence record 126158 | pGP704-R 5'-aacaagccagggatgtaacg-3'
TTTGAGTGACACAGGAACACTTAACGGCTGACATGGGAATTCCCCTCCACCGCGGTGGTACAAAGAAAAT
TCGACAAACTGTTATTTTTCTATCTATTTATTTGAATTGTGAGCGGATAACAATTACCTTTGTCGGCAAT
TGTGAGCGGATAACAATTAAATAAAGATATTCTCGTCAAACAAATATAAATAATATAAACATGGATAAGA
AATACTCAATAGGCTTAGCTATCGGCACAAATAGCGTCGGATGGGCGGTGATCACTGATGAATATAAGGT
TCCGTCTAAAAAGTTCAAGGTTCTGGGAAATACAGACCGCCACAGTATCAAAAAAAATCTTATAGGGGCT
CTTTTATTTGACAGTGGAGAGACAGCGGAAGCGACTCGTCTCAAACGGACAGCTCGTAGAAGGTATACAC
GTCGGAAGAATCGTATTTGTTATCTACAGGAGATTTTTTCAAATGAGATGGCGAAAGTAGATGATAGTTT
CTTTCATCGACTTGAAGAGTCTTTTTTGGTGGAAGAAGACAAGAAGCATGAACGTCATCCTATTTTTGGA
AATATAGTAGATGAAGTTGCTTATCATGAGAAATATCCAACTATCTATCATCTGCGAAAAAAATTGGTAG
ATTCTACTGATAAAGCGGATTTGCGCTTAATCTATTTGGCCTTAGCGCATATGATTAAGTTTCGTGGTCA
TTTTTTGATTGAGGGAGATTTAAATCCTGATAATAGTGATGTGGACAAACTATTTATCCAGTTGGTACAA
ACCTACAATCAATTA
