>Addgene plasmid #68891 | pMM704 | addgene partial sequence | sequence record 126230 | StrepPyoCas9-5UTR-F 5'-CGGTGCCACTTTTTCAAGTTG-3'
GCTATTTCTAGCTCTAAAACAACTGCTTTTGTTCTTCAATACTGCAAAGATAAGAACTTTTAGCTTTATC
TTCCAAACTTTATCGGAAGTTTTTTTGTTCTTATGGTCAAGCAGTACTGCTGCAGGGTGCTAGGATTTTT
TTGGGCGGCCCCGCCCAAAAAAATTGCAGCCGCATTAATTCAGTCACCTCCTAGCTGACTCAAATCAATG
CGTGTTTCATAAAGACCAGTGATGGATTGATGGATAAGAGTGGCATCTAAAACTTCTTTTGTAGACGTAT
ATCGTTTACGATCAATTGTTGTATCAAAATATTTAAAAGCAGCGGGAGCTCCAAGATTCGTCAACGTAAA
TAAATGAATAATATTTTCTGCTTGTTCACGTATTGGTTTGTCTCTATGTTTGTTATATGCACTAAGAACT
TTATCTAAATTGGCATCTGCTAAAATAACACGCTTAGAAAATTCACTGATTTGCTCAATAATCTCATCTA
AATAATGCTTATGCTGCTCCACAAACAATTGTTTTTGTTCGTTATCTTCTGGACTACCCTTCAACTTTTC
ATAATGACTAGCTAAATATAAAAAATTCACATATTTGCTTGGCAGAGCCAGCTCATTTCCTTTTTGTAAT
TCTCCGGCACTAGCCAGCATCCGTTTACGACCGTTTTCTAACTCAAAAAGACTATATTTAGGTAGTTTAA
TGATTAAGTCTTTTTTAACTTCCTTATATCCTTTAGCTTCTAAAAAGTCAATCGGATTTTTTTCAAAGGA
ACTTCTTTCCATAATTGTGATCCCTAGTAACTCTTTAACGGATTTTAACTTCTTCGATTTCCCT
